Addgene plasmid #66199: pYLsgRNA-AtU3b/LacZ
Purpose: (Empty Backbone) cloning of sgRNAs for expression in plants
Depositing lab: Yao-Guang Liu. Depositing organization: South China Agricultural University (SCAU). Publication: A robust CRISPR/Cas9 system for convenient, high-efficiency multiplex genome editing in monocot and dicot plants. Ma X, Zhang Q, Zhu Q, Liu W, Chen Y, Qiu R, Wang B, Yang Z, Li H, Lin Y, Xie Y, Shen R, Chen S, Wang Z, Chen Y, Guo J, Chen L, Zhao X, Dong Z, Liu YG. Mol Plant. 2015 Apr 24. pii: S1674-2052(15)00204-X. doi: 10.1016/j.molp.2015.04.007. PubMed 25917172.
Backbone
  Vector backbone: based on pUC18
  Vector type: Cloning Vector
Growth in bacteria
  Bacterial resistance: Ampicillin, 100 μg/mL
  Growth temperature: 37°C
  Growth strain: DH10B
  Copy number: Unknown
Gene/Insert
  Gene/Insert name: None
Terms and licenses: Academic/Nonprofit Terms; Industry Terms: Not Available to Industry
Depositor comments: accession number KR029098. By Omega-PCR cloning, an E. coli promoter-LacZ sequence (198 bp in length) was inserted. The LacZ marker gene can be used to facilitate selection of Escherichia coli positive CRISPR/Cas9 clones carrying the sgRNA expression cassettes. Please see our published protocol for using these plasmids. Ma, X. and Liu, Y.-G. 2016. CRISPR/Cas9-based multiplex genome editing in monocot and dicot plants. Curr. Protoc. Mol. Biol. 115:31.6.1-31.6.21. http://onlinelibrary.wiley.com/doi/10.1002/cpmb.10/abstract doi: 10.1002/cpmb.10
How to cite: pYLsgRNA-AtU3b/LacZ was a gift from Yao-Guang Liu (Addgene plasmid # 66199 ; http://n2t.net/addgene:66199 ; RRID:Addgene_66199)
