[The description below was written by a language model from this plasmid's Addgene catalogue record and pLannotate feature annotations shown in this document.]
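Description:
pYLsgRNA-AtU3b/LacZ is a small (about 3.4 kb) pUC18-based cloning vector that serves as an empty intermediate plasmid for building single guide RNA expression cassettes destined for plants. It is propagated in E. coli through the high-copy ColE1/pUC-type origin and selected with ampicillin via the bla (AmpR) gene and its own promoter. The annotation also picks up typical pUC/pBR322 remnants: short fragments of bom, rop and lacI, the CAP binding site, lac promoter and lac operator, and part of the pUC18/19 multiple cloning site spanning the sequence origin.

The functional payload is the Streptococcus pyogenes Cas9 guide RNA scaffold, to which a user-supplied target sequence is joined to form a complete sgRNA. The plasmid name indicates that transcription in plants is meant to be driven by an AtU3b promoter, presumably the Arabidopsis U3b small nuclear RNA promoter. The automated feature table does not annotate this element, so its position cannot be confirmed from the record. No insert is listed, consistent with its empty-backbone status.

According to the depositor, a short 198 bp E. coli promoter–LacZ sequence was added by Omega-PCR cloning, and the two lacZα fragments annotated downstream of the scaffold probably correspond to this marker and to the residual pUC lacZα region. The LacZ marker is intended to travel with the sgRNA cassette so that E. coli clones of the CRISPR/Cas9 construct that have received the sgRNA expression cassettes can be identified more easily. The plasmid belongs to a toolkit for multiplex genome editing in monocot and dicot plants.
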