Features (pLannotate 1.2.2; 13 found; start..end, strand, type, name):
     20..95      +  misc_RNA       gRNA scaffold: guide RNA scaffold for the Streptococcus pyogenes CRISPR/Cas9 system
    212..361     +  CDS            lacZα (fragment): LacZα fragment of β-galactosidase; lacZ fragment
    722..876     +  CDS            lacZα (fragment): LacZα fragment of β-galactosidase; lacZ fragment
    882..981     -  misc_feature   bom (fragment): basis of mobility region from pBR322
   1083..1118    -  CDS            rop (fragment): Rop protein, which maintains plasmids at low copy number; rop
   1213..1317    +  promoter       AmpR promoter: bla
   1318..2178    +  CDS            AmpR: β-lactamase; bla; confers resistance to ampicillin, carbenicillin, and related antibiotics
   2349..2937    +  rep_origin     ori: high-copy-number ColE1/pMB1/pBR322/pUC origin of replication
   3120..3212    +  CDS            lacI (fragment): lac repressor; lacI; The lac repressor binds to the lac operator to inhibit transcription in E. coli. This inhibition can be relieved by adding lactose or isopropyl-β-D-thiogalactopyranoside (IPTG).
   3225..3246    +  protein_bind   CAP binding site: CAP binding activates transcription in the presence of cAMP. E. coli catabolite activator protein
   3261..3291    +  promoter       lac promoter: promoter for the E. coli lac operon
   3299..3315    +  protein_bind   lac operator: The lac repressor binds to the lac operator to inhibit transcription in E. coli. This inhibition can be relieved by adding lactose or isopropyl-β-D-thiogalactopyranoside (IPTG). lac repressor encoded by lacI
   3349..6       +  misc_feature   MCS (fragment) (across the origin): pUC18/19 multiple cloning site
>Addgene plasmid #66199 | pYLsgRNA-AtU3b/LacZ | depositor full sequence | sequence record 112928 | Full Sequence
GGATCCAGCGTGGGTCTCGGTTTTAGAGCTAGAAATAGCAAGTTAAAATAAGGCTAGTCCGTTATCAACT
TGAAAAAGTGGCACCGAGTCGGTGCTTTTTTTCAAGAGCTTGGAGTGGATGGAATTTTCCTCCGTTTTAC
CTGTGGAATCGGCAGCAAAGGACGCGTTGACATTGTAGGACTATATTGCTCTAATAAAGGAGGCAGCTAT
GCTGGCCGTCGTTTTACAACGTCGTGACTGGGAAAACCCTGGCGTTACCCAACTTAATCGCCTTGCAGCA
CATCCCCCTTTCGCCAGCTGGCGTAATAGCGAAGAGGCCCGCACCGATCGCCCTTCCCAACAGTTGCGCA
GCCTGAATGGCTAATTTACTTTAAATTTTTTCTTATGCAGCCTGTGATGGATAACTGAATCAAACAAATG
GCGTCTGGGTTTAAGAAGATCTGTTTTGGCTATGTTGGACGAAACAAGTGAACTTTTAGGATCAACTTCA
GTTTATATATGGAGCTTATATCGAGCAATAAGATAAGTGGGCTTTTTATGTAATTTAATGGGCTATCGTC
CATAGATTCACTAATACCCATGCCCAGTACCCATGTATGCGTTTCATATAAGCTCCTAATTTCTCCCACA
TCGCTCAAATCTAAACAAATCTTGTTGTATATATAACACTGAGGGAGCAACATTGGTCAAGAGACCTCTG
AAGATAACATACTAAGCTTGGCACTGGCCGTCGTTTTACAACGTCGTGACTGGGAAAACCCTGGCGTTAC
CCAACTTAATCGCCTTGCAGCACATCCCCCTTTCGCCAGCTGGCGTAATAGCGAAGAGGCCCGCACCGAT
CGCCCTTCCCAACAGTTGCGCAGCCTGAATGGCGAATGGCGCCTGATGCGGTATTTTCTCCTTACGCATC
TGTGCGGTATTTCACACCGCATATGGTGCACTCTCAGTACAATCTGCTCTGATGCCGCATAGTTAAGCCA
GCCCCGACACCCGCCAACACCCGCTGACGCGCCCTGACGGGCTTGTCTGCTCCCGGCATCCGCTTACAGA
CAAGCTGTGACCGTCTCCGGGAGCTGCATGTGTCAGAGGTTTTCACCGTCATCACCGAAACGCGCGAGAC
GAAAGGGCCTCGTGATACGCCTATTTTTATAGGTTAATGTCATGATAATAATGGTTTCTTAGACGTCAGG
TGGCACTTTTCGGGGAAATGTGCGCGGAACCCCTATTTGTTTATTTTTCTAAATACATTCAAATATGTAT
CCGCTCATGAGACAATAACCCTGATAAATGCTTCAATAATATTGAAAAAGGAAGAGTATGAGTATTCAAC
ATTTCCGTGTCGCCCTTATTCCCTTTTTTGCGGCATTTTGCCTTCCTGTTTTTGCTCACCCAGAAACGCT
GGTGAAAGTAAAAGATGCTGAAGATCAGTTGGGTGCACGAGTGGGTTACATCGAACTGGATCTCAACAGC
GGTAAGATCCTTGAGAGTTTTCGCCCCGAAGAACGTTTTCCAATGATGAGCACTTTTAAAGTTCTGCTAT
GTGGCGCGGTATTATCCCGTATTGACGCCGGGCAAGAGCAACTCGGTCGCCGCATACACTATTCTCAGAA
TGACTTGGTTGAGTACTCACCAGTCACAGAAAAGCATCTTACGGATGGCATGACAGTAAGAGAATTATGC
AGTGCTGCCATAACCATGAGTGATAACACTGCGGCCAACTTACTTCTGACAACGATCGGAGGACCGAAGG
AGCTAACCGCTTTTTTGCACAACATGGGGGATCATGTAACTCGCCTTGATCGTTGGGAACCGGAGCTGAA
TGAAGCCATACCAAACGACGAGCGTGACACCACGATGCCTGTAGCAATGGCAACAACGTTGCGCAAACTA
TTAACTGGCGAACTACTTACTCTAGCTTCCCGGCAACAATTAATAGACTGGATGGAGGCGGATAAAGTTG
CAGGACCACTTCTGCGCTCGGCCCTTCCGGCTGGCTGGTTTATTGCTGATAAATCTGGAGCCGGTGAGCG
TGGGTCTCGCGGTATCATTGCAGCACTGGGGCCAGATGGTAAGCCCTCCCGTATCGTAGTTATCTACACG
ACGGGGAGTCAGGCAACTATGGATGAACGAAATAGACAGATCGCTGAGATAGGTGCCTCACTGATTAAGC
ATTGGTAACTGTCAGACCAAGTTTACTCATATATACTTTAGATTGATTTAAAACTTCATTTTTAATTTAA
AAGGATCTAGGTGAAGATCCTTTTTGATAATCTCATGACCAAAATCCCTTAACGTGAGTTTTCGTTCCAC
TGAGCGTCAGACCCCGTAGAAAAGATCAAAGGATCTTCTTGAGATCCTTTTTTTCTGCGCGTAATCTGCT
GCTTGCAAACAAAAAAACCACCGCTACCAGCGGTGGTTTGTTTGCCGGATCAAGAGCTACCAACTCTTTT
TCCGAAGGTAACTGGCTTCAGCAGAGCGCAGATACCAAATACTGTTCTTCTAGTGTAGCCGTAGTTAGGC
CACCACTTCAAGAACTCTGTAGCACCGCCTACATACCTCGCTCTGCTAATCCTGTTACCAGTGGCTGCTG
CCAGTGGCGATAAGTCGTGTCTTACCGGGTTGGACTCAAGACGATAGTTACCGGATAAGGCGCAGCGGTC
GGGCTGAACGGGGGGTTCGTGCACACAGCCCAGCTTGGAGCGAACGACCTACACCGAACTGAGATACCTA
CAGCGTGAGCTATGAGAAAGCGCCACGCTTCCCGAAGGGAGAAAGGCGGACAGGTATCCGGTAAGCGGCA
GGGTCGGAACAGGAGAGCGCACGAGGGAGCTTCCAGGGGGAAACGCCTGGTATCTTTATAGTCCTGTCGG
GTTTCGCCACCTCTGACTTGAGCGTCGATTTTTGTGATGCTCGTCAGGGGGGCGGAGCCTATGGAAAAAC
GCCAGCAACGCGGCCTTTTTACGGTTCCTGGCCTTTTGCTGGCCTTTTGCTCACATGTTCTTTCCTGCGT
TATCCCCTGATTCTGTGGATAACCGTATTACCGCCTTTGAGTGAGCTGATACCGCTCGCCGCAGCCGAAC
GACCGAGCGCAGCGAGTCAGTGAGCGAGGAAGCGGAAGAGCGCCCAATACGCAAACCGCCTCTCCCCGCG
CGTTGGCCGATTCATTAATGCAGCTGGCACGACAGGTTTCCCGACTGGAAAGCGGGCAGTGAGCGCAACG
CAATTAATGTGAGTTAGCTCACTCATTAGGCACCCCAGGCTTTACACTTTATGCTTCCGGCTCGTATGTT
GTGTGGAATTGTGAGCGGATAACAATTTCACACAGGAAACAGCTATGACCATGATTACGAATTCGAGCTC
GGTACCCGG
