>Addgene plasmid #66199 | pYLsgRNA-AtU3b/LacZ | addgene partial sequence | sequence record 121204 | pBRforEco 5'-AATAGGCGTATCACGAGGC-3'
ACCTCTGACACATGCAGCTCCCGGAGACGGTCACAGCTTGTCTGTAAGCGGATGCCGGGAGCAGACAAGC
CCGTCAGGGCGCGTCAGCGGGTGTTGGCGGGTGTCGGGGCTGGCTTAACTATGCGGCATCAGAGCAGATT
GTACTGAGAGTGCACCATATGCGGTGTGAAATACCGCACAGATGCGTAAGGAGAAAATACCGCATCAGGC
GCCATTCGCCATTCAGGCTGCGCAACTGTTGGGAAGGGCGATCGGTGCGGGCCTCTTCGCTATTACGCCA
GCTGGCGAAAGGGGGATGTGCTGCAAGGCGATTAAGTTGGGTAACGCCAGGGTTTTCCCAGTCACGACGT
TGTAAAACGACGGCCAGTGCCAAGCTTAGTATGTTATCTTCAGAGGTCTCTTGACCAATGTTGCTCCCTC
AGTGTTATATATACAACAAGATTTGTTTAGATTTGAGCGATGTGGGAGAAATTAGGAGCTTATATGAAAC
GCATACATGGGTACTGGGCATGGGTATTAGTGAATCTATGGACGATAGCCCATTAAATTACATAAAAAGC
CCACTTATCTTATTGCTCGATATAAGCTCCATATATAAACTGAAGTTGATCCTAAAAGTTCACTTGTTTC
GTCCAACATAGCCAAAACAGATCTTCTTAAACCCAGACGCCATTTGTTTGATTCAGTTATCCATCACAGG
CTGCATAAGAAAAAATTTAAAGTAAATTAGCCATTCAGGCTGCGCAACTGTTGGGAAGGGCGATCGGTGC
GGGCCTCTTCGCTATTACGCCAGCTGGCGAA
