>Addgene plasmid #66199 | pYLsgRNA-AtU3b/LacZ | addgene partial sequence | sequence record 121238 | pUC-4 5'-CAGTGAGCGAGGAAGCGGAAGAGCGCCCAA-3'
CGCGCGTTGGCCGATTCATTAATGCAGCTGGCACGACAGGTTTCCCGACTGGAAAGCGGGCAGTGAGCGC
AACGCAATTAATGTGAGTTAGCTCACTCATTAGGCACCCCAGGCTTTACACTTTATGCTTCCGGCTCGTA
TGTTGTGTGGAATTGTGAGCGGATAACAATTTCACACAGGAAACAGCTATGACCATGATTACGAATTCGA
GCTCGGTACCCGGGGATCCAGCGTGGGTCTCGGTTTTAGAGCTAGAAATAGCAAGTTAAAATAAGGCTAG
TCCGTTATCAACTTGAAAAAGTGGCACCGAGTCGGTGCTTTTTTTCAAGAGCTTGGAGTGGATGGAATTT
TCCTCCGTTTTACCTGTGGAATCGGCAGCAAAGGACGCGTTGACATTGTAGGACTATATTGCTCTAATAA
AGGAGGCAGCTATGCTGGCCGTCGTTTTACAACGTCGTGACTGGGAAAACCCTGGCGTTACCCAACTTAA
TCGCCTTGCAGCACATCCCCCTTTCGCCAGCTGGCGTAATAGCGAAGAGGCCCGCACCGATCGCCCTTCC
CAACAGTTGCGCAGCCTGAATGGCTAATTTACTTTAAATTTTTTCTTATGCAGCCTGTGATGGATAACTG
AATCAAACAAATGGCGTCTGGGTTTAAGAAGATCTGTTTTGGCTATGTTGGACGAAACAAGTGAACTTTT
AGGATCAACTTCAGTTTATATATGGAGCTTATATCGAGCAATAAGATAAGTGGGCTTTTTATGTAATTTA
ATGGGCTATCGTCCATAGATTCACTAATACCCATGCCCAGTACCCATGTATGCGTTTCATATAAGCTCCT
AATT
